LOCUS       Exported 8323 bp ds-DNA circular SYN 12-MAY-2021
DEFINITION  3rd generation lentiviral gRNA plasmid targeting human SIK3.
ACCESSION   .
VERSION     .
KEYWORDS    SIK3 gRNA (BRDN0001149197)
SOURCE      synthetic DNA construct
  ORGANISM  synthetic DNA construct
REFERENCE   1 (bases 1 to 8323)
  AUTHORS   Doench JG, Fusi N, Sullender M, Hegde M, Vaimberg EW, Donovan KF,
            Smith I, Tothova Z, Wilen C, Orchard R, Virgin HW, Listgarten J,
            Root DE
  TITLE     Optimized sgRNA design to maximize activity and minimize off-target
            effects of CRISPR-Cas9.
  JOURNAL   Nat Biotechnol. 2016 Jan 18. doi: 10.1038/nbt.3437.
  PUBMED    26780180
REFERENCE   2 (bases 1 to 8323)
  AUTHORS   .
  TITLE     Direct Submission
  JOURNAL   Exported May 12, 2021 from SnapGene Server 1.1.58
            http://www.snapgene.com
FEATURES             Location/Qualifiers
     source          1..8323
                     /organism="synthetic DNA construct"
                     /mol_type="other DNA"
     promoter        87..1265
                     /label=EF-1-alpha promoter
                     /note="strong constitutive promoter for human elongation
                     factor EF-1-alpha"
     intron          318..1256
                     /label=EF-1-alpha intron A
                     /note="intron upstream of the start codon of human
                     EF-1-alpha"
     primer_bind     1213..1233
                     /label=EF1a-F
                     /note="Human elongation factor-1a promoter, forward primer"
     CDS             1278..1877
                     /codon_start=1
                     /gene="pac from Streptomyces alboniger"
                     /product="puromycin N-acetyltransferase"
                     /label=PuroR
                     /note="confers resistance to puromycin"
                     /translation="MTEYKPTVRLATRDDVPRAVRTLAAAFADYPATRHTVDPDRHIER
                     VTELQELFLTRVGLDIGKVWVADDGAAVAVWTTPESVEAGAVFAEIGPRMAELSGSRLA
                     AQQQMEGLLAPHRPKEPAWFLATVGVSPDHQGKGLGSAVVLPGVEAAERAGVPAFLETS
                     APRNLPFYERLGFTVTADVEVPEGPRTWCMTRKPGA"
     primer_bind     complement(1278..1297)
                     /label=Puro-R
                     /note="Puromycin resistance gene, reverse primer. Also
                     called puro-variant-R"
     primer_bind     1774..1794
                     /label=Puro-F
                     /note="Puromycin resistance gene, forward primer"
     misc_feature    1893..2481
                     /label=WPRE
                     /note="woodchuck hepatitis virus posttranscriptional
                     regulatory element"
     primer_bind     complement(1946..1966)
                     /label=WPRE-R
                     /note="WPRE, reverse primer"
     CDS             complement(2364..2375)
                     /codon_start=1
                     /product="Factor Xa recognition and cleavage site"
                     /label=Factor Xa site
                     /translation="IEGR"
     LTR             2553..2786
                     /label=3' LTR (Delta-U3)
                     /note="self-inactivating 3' long terminal repeat (LTR) from
                     HIV-1"
     polyA_signal    2864..2985
                     /label=SV40 poly(A) signal
                     /note="SV40 polyadenylation signal"
     primer_bind     complement(2901..2920)
                     /label=SV40pA-R
                     /note="SV40 polyA, reverse primer"
     primer_bind     2955..2974
                     /label=EBV-rev
                     /note="SV40 polyA terminator, reverse primer"
     rep_origin      3025..3160
                     /label=SV40 ori
                     /note="SV40 origin of replication"
     primer_bind     3087..3106
                     /label=SV40pro-F
                     /note="SV40 promoter/origin, forward primer"
     primer_bind     complement(3180..3199)
                     /label=T7
                     /note="T7 promoter, forward primer"
     promoter        complement(3181..3199)
                     /label=T7 promoter
                     /note="promoter for bacteriophage T7 RNA polymerase"
     primer_bind     complement(3209..3226)
                     /label=M13 Forward
                     /note="In lacZ gene. Also called M13-F20 or M13 (-21)
                     Forward"
     primer_bind     complement(3209..3225)
                     /label=M13 fwd
                     /note="common sequencing primer, one of multiple similar
                     variants"
     primer_bind     complement(3218..3240)
                     /label=M13/pUC Forward
                     /note="In lacZ gene"
     rep_origin      3367..3822
                     /direction=RIGHT
                     /label=f1 ori
                     /note="f1 bacteriophage origin of replication; arrow
                     indicates direction of (+) strand synthesis"
     primer_bind     complement(3454..3473)
                     /label=F1ori-R
                     /note="F1 origin, reverse primer"
     primer_bind     3664..3685
                     /label=F1ori-F
                     /note="F1 origin, forward primer"
     promoter        3848..3952
                     /gene="bla"
                     /label=AmpR promoter
     CDS             3953..4813
                     /codon_start=1
                     /gene="bla"
                     /product="beta-lactamase"
                     /label=AmpR
                     /note="confers resistance to ampicillin, carbenicillin, and
                     related antibiotics"
                     /translation="MSIQHFRVALIPFFAAFCLPVFAHPETLVKVKDAEDQLGARVGYI
                     ELDLNSGKILESFRPEERFPMMSTFKVLLCGAVLSRIDAGQEQLGRRIHYSQNDLVEYS
                     PVTEKHLTDGMTVRELCSAAITMSDNTAANLLLTTIGGPKELTAFLHNMGDHVTRLDRW
                     EPELNEAIPNDERDTTMPVAMATTLRKLLTGELLTLASRQQLIDWMEADKVAGPLLRSA
                     LPAGWFIADKSGAGERGSRGIIAALGPDGKPSRIVVIYTTGSQATMDERNRQIAEIGAS
                     LIKHW"
     primer_bind     complement(4171..4190)
                     /label=Amp-R
                     /note="Ampicillin resistance gene, reverse primer"
     rep_origin      4984..5572
                     /direction=RIGHT
                     /label=ori
                     /note="high-copy-number ColE1/pMB1/pBR322/pUC origin of
                     replication"
     primer_bind     5473..5492
                     /label=pBR322ori-F
                     /note="pBR322 origin, forward primer"
     primer_bind     5726..5743
                     /label=L4440
                     /note="L4440 vector, forward primer"
     protein_bind    5860..5881
                     /label=CAP binding site
                     /bound_moiety="E. coli catabolite activator protein"
                     /note="CAP binding activates transcription in the presence
                     of cAMP."
     promoter        5896..5926
                     /label=lac promoter
                     /note="promoter for the E. coli lac operon"
     protein_bind    5934..5950
                     /label=lac operator
                     /bound_moiety="lac repressor encoded by lacI"
                     /note="The lac repressor binds to the lac operator to
                     inhibit transcription in E. coli. This inhibition can be
                     relieved by adding lactose or
                     isopropyl-beta-D-thiogalactopyranoside (IPTG)."
     primer_bind     5939..5961
                     /label=M13/pUC Reverse
                     /note="In lacZ gene"
     primer_bind     5958..5974
                     /label=M13 rev
                     /note="common sequencing primer, one of multiple similar
                     variants"
     primer_bind     5958..5974
                     /label=M13 Reverse
                     /note="In lacZ gene. Also called M13-rev"
     primer_bind     5993..6013
                     /label=T3
                     /note="T3 promoter, forward primer"
     promoter        5995..6013
                     /label=T3 promoter
                     /note="promoter for bacteriophage T3 RNA polymerase"
     promoter        6041..6267
                     /label=RSV promoter
                     /note="Rous sarcoma virus enhancer/promoter"
     LTR             6268..6448
                     /label=5' LTR (truncated)
                     /note="truncated 5' long terminal repeat (LTR) from HIV-1"
     misc_feature    6495..6620
                     /label=HIV-1 Psi
                     /note="packaging signal of human immunodeficiency virus
                     type 1"
     misc_feature    7113..7346
                     /label=RRE
                     /note="The Rev response element (RRE) of HIV-1 allows for
                     Rev-dependent mRNA export from the nucleus to the
                     cytoplasm."
     CDS             7531..7575
                     /codon_start=1
                     /product="antigenic peptide corresponding to amino acids
                     655 to 669 of the HIV envelope protein gp41 (Lutje Hulsik
                     et al., 2013)"
                     /label=gp41 peptide
                     /note="recognized by the 2H10 single-chain llama nanobody"
                     /translation="KNEQELLELDKWASL"
     promoter        7753..7993
                     /label=U6 promoter
                     /note="RNA polymerase III promoter for human U6 snRNA"
     primer_bind     7753..7773
                     /label=hU6-F
                     /note="Human U6 promoter, forward primer"
     primer_bind     7924..7943
                     /label=LKO.1 5'
                     /note="Human U6 promoter, forward primer"
     misc_RNA        8023..8098
                     /label=gRNA scaffold
                     /note="guide RNA scaffold for the Streptococcus pyogenes
                     CRISPR/Cas9 system"
     misc_feature    8154..8271
                     /label=cPPT/CTS
                     /note="central polypurine tract and central termination
                     sequence of HIV-1"
ORIGIN
        1 cccgggtgca aagatggata aagttttaaa cagagaggaa tctttgcagc taatggacct
       61 tctaggtctt gaaaggagtg ggaattggct ccggtgcccg tcagtgggca gagcgcacat
      121 cgcccacagt ccccgagaag ttggggggag gggtcggcaa ttgatccggt gcctagagaa
      181 ggtggcgcgg ggtaaactgg gaaagtgatg tcgtgtactg gctccgcctt tttcccgagg
      241 gtgggggaga accgtatata agtgcagtag tcgccgtgaa cgttcttttt cgcaacgggt
      301 ttgccgccag aacacaggta agtgccgtgt gtggttcccg cgggcctggc ctctttacgg
      361 gttatggccc ttgcgtgcct tgaattactt ccacctggct gcagtacgtg attcttgatc
      421 ccgagcttcg ggttggaagt gggtgggaga gttcgaggcc ttgcgcttaa ggagcccctt
      481 cgcctcgtgc ttgagttgag gcctggcctg ggcgctgggg ccgccgcgtg cgaatctggt
      541 ggcaccttcg cgcctgtctc gctgctttcg ataagtctct agccatttaa aatttttgat
      601 gacctgctgc gacgcttttt ttctggcaag atagtcttgt aaatgcgggc caagatctgc
      661 acactggtat ttcggttttt ggggccgcgg gcggcgacgg ggcccgtgcg tcccagcgca
      721 catgttcggc gaggcggggc ctgcgagcgc ggccaccgag aatcggacgg gggtagtctc
      781 aagctggccg gcctgctctg gtgcctggcc tcgcgccgcc gtgtatcgcc ccgccctggg
      841 cggcaaggct ggcccggtcg gcaccagttg cgtgagcgga aagatggccg cttcccggcc
      901 ctgctgcagg gagctcaaaa tggaggacgc ggcgctcggg agagcgggcg ggtgagtcac
      961 ccacacaaag gaaaagggcc tttccgtcct cagccgtcgc ttcatgtgac tccacggagt
     1021 accgggcgcc gtccaggcac ctcgattagt tctcgagctt ttggagtacg tcgtctttag
     1081 gttgggggga ggggttttat gcgatggagt ttccccacac tgagtgggtg gagactgaag
     1141 ttaggccagc ttggcacttg atgtaattct ccttggaatt tgcccttttt gagtttggat
     1201 cttggttcat tctcaagcct cagacagtgg ttcaaagttt ttttcttcca tttcaggtgt
     1261 cgtgacgtac ggccaccatg accgagtaca agcccacggt gcgcctcgcc acccgcgacg
     1321 acgtccccag ggccgtacgc accctcgccg ccgcgttcgc cgactacccc gccacgcgcc
     1381 acaccgtcga tccggaccgc cacatcgagc gggtcaccga gctgcaagaa ctcttcctca
     1441 cgcgcgtcgg gctcgacatc ggcaaggtgt gggtcgcgga cgacggcgcc gccgtggcgg
     1501 tctggaccac gccggagagc gtcgaagcgg gggcggtgtt cgccgagatc ggcccgcgca
     1561 tggccgagtt gagcggttcc cggctggccg cgcagcaaca gatggaaggc ctcctggcgc
     1621 cgcaccggcc caaggagccc gcgtggttcc tggccaccgt cggagtctcg cccgaccacc
     1681 agggcaaggg tctgggcagc gccgtcgtgc tccccggagt ggaggcggcc gagcgcgccg
     1741 gggtgcccgc cttcctggag acctccgcgc cccgcaacct ccccttctac gagcggctcg
     1801 gcttcaccgt caccgccgac gtcgaggtgc ccgaaggacc gcgcacctgg tgcatgaccc
     1861 gcaagcccgg tgcctgaacg cgttaagtcg acaatcaacc tctggattac aaaatttgtg
     1921 aaagattgac tggtattctt aactatgttg ctccttttac gctatgtgga tacgctgctt
     1981 taatgccttt gtatcatgct attgcttccc gtatggcttt cattttctcc tccttgtata
     2041 aatcctggtt gctgtctctt tatgaggagt tgtggcccgt tgtcaggcaa cgtggcgtgg
     2101 tgtgcactgt gtttgctgac gcaaccccca ctggttgggg cattgccacc acctgtcagc
     2161 tcctttccgg gactttcgct ttccccctcc ctattgccac ggcggaactc atcgccgcct
     2221 gccttgcccg ctgctggaca ggggctcggc tgttgggcac tgacaattcc gtggtgttgt
     2281 cggggaaatc atcgtccttt ccttggctgc tcgcctgtgt tgccacctgg attctgcgcg
     2341 ggacgtcctt ctgctacgtc ccttcggccc tcaatccagc ggaccttcct tcccgcggcc
     2401 tgctgccggc tctgcggcct cttccgcgtc ttcgccttcg ccctcagacg agtcggatct
     2461 ccctttgggc cgcctccccg cgtcgacttt aagaccaatg acttacaagg cagctgtaga
     2521 tcttagccac tttttaaaag aaaagggggg actggaaggg ctaattcact cccaacgaag
     2581 acaagatctg ctttttgctt gtactgggtc tctctggtta gaccagatct gagcctggga
     2641 gctctctggc taactaggga acccactgct taagcctcaa taaagcttgc cttgagtgct
     2701 tcaagtagtg tgtgcccgtc tgttgtgtga ctctggtaac tagagatccc tcagaccctt
     2761 ttagtcagtg tggaaaatct ctagcagtac gtatagtagt tcatgtcatc ttattattca
     2821 gtatttataa cttgcaaaga aatgaatatc agagagtgag aggaacttgt ttattgcagc
     2881 ttataatggt tacaaataaa gcaatagcat cacaaatttc acaaataaag catttttttc
     2941 actgcattct agttgtggtt tgtccaaact catcaatgta tcttatcatg tctggctcta
     3001 gctatcccgc ccctaactcc gcccatcccg cccctaactc cgcccagttc cgcccattct
     3061 ccgccccatg gctgactaat tttttttatt tatgcagagg ccgaggccgc ctcggcctct
     3121 gagctattcc agaagtagtg aggaggcttt tttggaggcc tagggacgta cccaattcgc
     3181 cctatagtga gtcgtattac gcgcgctcac tggccgtcgt tttacaacgt cgtgactggg
     3241 aaaaccctgg cgttacccaa cttaatcgcc ttgcagcaca tccccctttc gccagctggc
     3301 gtaatagcga agaggcccgc accgatcgcc cttcccaaca gttgcgcagc ctgaatggcg
     3361 aatgggnnnn nnnnnnnnnn nnnnnnnnnn nnnnnnnnnn nnnnnnnnnn nnnnnnnnnn
     3421 nnnnnnnnnn nnnnnnnnnn nnnnnnnnnn nnnnnnnnnn nnnnnnnnnn nnnnnnnnnn
     3481 nnnnnnnnnn cnnnnnnnnn nnnnnnnnnn nnnnnnnnnn nnnnnnnnnn nnnnnnnnnn
     3541 nnnnnnnnnn nnnnnnnnnn nnnnnnnnnn nnnnnnnnnn nnannnnnnn nnnnnnnnnn
     3601 nnnnnnnnnn nnnnnnnnnn nnnnnnnnnn nncctttgac gttggagtcc acgttcttta
     3661 atagtggact cttgttccaa actggaacaa cactcaaccc tatctcggtc tattcttttg
     3721 atttataagg gattttgccg atttcggcct attggttaaa aaatgagctg atttaacaaa
     3781 aatttaacgc gaattttaac aaaatattaa cgcttacaat ttaggtggca cttttcgggg
     3841 aaatgtgcgc ggaaccccta tttgtttatt tttctaaata cattcaaata tgtatccgct
     3901 catgagacaa taaccctgat aaatgcttca ataatattga aaaaggaaga gtatgagtat
     3961 tcaacatttc cgtgtcgccc ttattccctt ttttgcggca ttttgccttc ctgtttttgc
     4021 tcacccagaa acgctggtga aagtaaaaga tgctgaagat cagttgggtg cacgagtggg
     4081 ttacatcgaa ctggatctca acagcggtaa gatccttgag agttttcgcc ccgaagaacg
     4141 ttttccaatg atgagcactt ttaaagttct gctatgtggc gcggtattat cccgtattga
     4201 cgccgggcaa gagcaactcg gtcgccgcat acactattct cagaatgact tggttgagta
     4261 ctcaccagtc acagaaaagc atcttacgga tggcatgaca gtaagagaat tatgcagtgc
     4321 tgccataacc atgagtgata acactgcggc caacttactt ctgacaacga tcggaggacc
     4381 gaaggagcta accgcttttt tgcacaacat gggggatcat gtaactcgcc ttgatcgttg
     4441 ggaaccggag ctgaatgaag ccataccaaa cgacgagcgt gacaccacga tgcctgtagc
     4501 aatggcaaca acgttgcgca aactattaac tggcgaacta cttactctag cttcccggca
     4561 acaattaata gactggatgg aggcggataa agttgcagga ccacttctgc gctcggccct
     4621 tccggctggc tggtttattg ctgataaatc tggagccggt gagcgtgggt ctcgcggtat
     4681 cattgcagca ctggggccag atggtaagcc ctcccgtatc gtagttatct acacgacggg
     4741 gagtcaggca actatggatg aacgaaatag acagatcgct gagataggtg cctcactgat
     4801 taagcattgg taactgtcag accaagttta ctcatatata ctttagattg atttaaaact
     4861 tcatttttaa tttaaaagga tctaggtgaa gatccttttt gataatctca tgaccaaaat
     4921 cccttaacgt gagttttcgt tccactgagc gtcagacccc gtagaaaaga tcaaaggatc
     4981 ttcttgagat cctttttttc tgcgcgtaat ctgctgcttg caaacaaaaa aaccaccgct
     5041 accagcggtg gtttgtttgc cggatcaaga gctaccaact ctttttccga aggtaactgg
     5101 cttcagcaga gcgcagatac caaatactgt tcttctagtg tagccgtagt taggccacca
     5161 cttcaagaac tctgtagcac cgcctacata cctcgctctg ctaatcctgt taccagtggc
     5221 tgctgccagt ggcgataagt cgtgtcttac cgggttggac tcaagacgat agttaccgga
     5281 taaggcgcag cggtcgggct gaacgggggg ttcgtgcaca cagcccagct tggagcgaac
     5341 gacctacacc gaactgagat acctacagcg tgagctatga gaaagcgcca cgcttcccga
     5401 agggagaaag gcggacaggt atccggtaag cggcagggtc ggaacaggag agcgcacgag
     5461 ggagcttcca gggggaaacg cctggtatct ttatagtcct gtcgggtttc gccacctctg
     5521 acttgagcgt cgatttttgt gatgctcgtc aggggggcgg agcctatgga aaaacgccag
     5581 caacgcggcc tttttacggt tcctggcctt ttgctggcct tttgctcaca tgttctttcc
     5641 tgcgttatcc cctgattctg tggataaccg tattaccgcc tttgagtgag ctgataccgc
     5701 tcgccgcagc cgaacgaccg agcgcagcga gtcagtgagc gaggaagcgg aagagcgccc
     5761 aatacgcaaa ccgcctctcc ccgcgcgttg gccgattcat taatgcagct ggcacgacag
     5821 gtttcccgac tggaaagcgg gcagtgagcg caacgcaatt aatgtgagtt agctcactca
     5881 ttaggcaccc caggctttac actttatgct tccggctcgt atgttgtgtg gaattgtgag
     5941 cggataacaa tttcacacag gaaacagcta tgaccatgat tacgccaagc gcgcaattaa
     6001 ccctcactaa agggaacaaa agctggagct gcaagcttaa tgtagtctta tgcaatactc
     6061 ttgtagtctt gcaacatggt aacgatgagt tagcaacatg ccttacaagg agagaaaaag
     6121 caccgtgcat gccgattggt ggaagtaagg tggtacgatc gtgccttatt aggaaggcaa
     6181 cagacgggtc tgacatggat tggacgaacc actgaattgc cgcattgcag agatattgta
     6241 tttaagtgcc tagctcgata cataaacggg tctctctggt tagaccagat ctgagcctgg
     6301 gagctctctg gctaactagg gaacccactg cttaagcctc aataaagctt gccttgagtg
     6361 cttcaagtag tgtgtgcccg tctgttgtgt gactctggta actagagatc cctcagaccc
     6421 ttttagtcag tgtggaaaat ctctagcagt ggcgcccgaa cagggacttg aaagcgaaag
     6481 ggaaaccaga ggagctctct cgacgcagga ctcggcttgc tgaagcgcgc acggcaagag
     6541 gcgaggggcg gcgactggtg agtacgccaa aaattttgac tagcggaggc tagaaggaga
     6601 gagatgggtg cgagagcgtc agtattaagc gggggagaat tagatcgcga tgggaaaaaa
     6661 ttcggttaag gccaggggga aagaaaaaat ataaattaaa acatatagta tgggcaagca
     6721 gggagctaga acgattcgca gttaatcctg gcctgttaga aacatcagaa ggctgtagac
     6781 aaatactggg acagctacaa ccatcccttc agacaggatc agaagaactt agatcattat
     6841 ataatacagt agcaaccctc tattgtgtgc atcaaaggat agagataaaa gacaccaagg
     6901 aagctttaga caagatagag gaagagcaaa acaaaagtaa gaccaccgca cagcaagcgg
     6961 ccgctgatct tcagacctgg aggaggagat atgagggaca attggagaag tgaattatat
     7021 aaatataaag tagtaaaaat tgaaccatta ggagtagcac ccaccaaggc aaagagaaga
     7081 gtggtgcaga gagaaaaaag agcagtggga ataggagctt tgttccttgg gttcttggga
     7141 gcagcaggaa gcactatggg cgcagcgtca atgacgctga cggtacaggc cagacaatta
     7201 ttgtctggta tagtgcagca gcagaacaat ttgctgaggg ctattgaggc gcaacagcat
     7261 ctgttgcaac tcacagtctg gggcatcaag cagctccagg caagaatcct ggctgtggaa
     7321 agatacctaa aggatcaaca gctcctgggg atttggggtt gctctggaaa actcatttgc
     7381 accactgctg tgccttggaa tgctagttgg agtaataaat ctctggaaca gatttggaat
     7441 cacacgacct ggatggagtg ggacagagaa attaacaatt acacaagctt aatacactcc
     7501 ttaattgaag aatcgcaaaa ccagcaagaa aagaatgaac aagaattatt ggaattagat
     7561 aaatgggcaa gtttgtggaa ttggtttaac ataacaaatt ggctgtggta tataaaatta
     7621 ttcataatga tagtaggagg cttggtaggt ttaagaatag tttttgctgt actttctata
     7681 gtgaatagag ttaggcaggg atattcacca ttatcgtttc agacccacct cccaaccccg
     7741 aggggaccca gagagggcct atttcccatg attccttcat atttgcatat acgatacaag
     7801 gctgttagag agataattag aattaatttg actgtaaaca caaagatatt agtacaaaat
     7861 acgtgacgta gaaagtaata atttcttggg tagtttgcag ttttaaaatt atgttttaaa
     7921 atggactatc atatgcttac cgtaacttga aagtatttcg atttcttggc tttatatatc
     7981 ttgtggaaag gacgaaacac cggctgctga aagattgcac tggttttaga gctagaaata
     8041 gcaagttaaa ataaggctag tccgttatca acttgaaaaa gtggcaccga gtcggtgctt
     8101 ttttaagctt ggcgtaacta gatcttgaga caaatggcag tattcatcca caattttaaa
     8161 agaaaagggg ggattggggg gtacagtgca ggggaaagaa tagtagacat aatagcaaca
     8221 gacatacaaa ctaaagaatt acaaaaacaa attacaaaaa ttcaaaattt tcgggtttat
     8281 tacagggaca gcagagatcc actttggcgc cggctcgagg ggg
//
