[The description below was written by a language model from this plasmid's Addgene catalogue record and the feature table of its GenBank file.]
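Description:
SIK3 gRNA (BRDN0001149197) is a third-generation lentiviral guide RNA plasmid built on the lentiGuide-Puro backbone and designed to direct Streptococcus pyogenes Cas9 to the human SIK3 gene, which encodes a salt-inducible kinase family member. The 8.3 kb circular construct is propagated in E. coli at high copy from a ColE1/pUC-type origin under ampicillin selection (AmpR, beta-lactamase). The backbone also carries an f1 origin, an SV40 origin and residual lac, T7 and T3 cloning-vector elements.

The lentiviral transfer cassette is framed by an RSV promoter fused to a truncated HIV-1 5' LTR, which makes genomic RNA production Tat-independent, and a self-inactivating 3' LTR with a U3 deletion, followed by an SV40 polyadenylation signal. Between the LTRs lie the Psi packaging signal, the Rev response element for nuclear export of unspliced viral RNA, and the cPPT/CTS, which aids nuclear import and transduction efficiency. Two expression units are carried. A human U6 RNA polymerase III promoter drives the SIK3-specific 20-nucleotide spacer joined to the Cas9 gRNA scaffold. An EF-1-alpha promoter with its intron A drives puromycin N-acetyltransferase for selection of transduced mammalian cells, with a WPRE downstream to enhance transcript expression.

The plasmid does not encode Cas9, so it is meant to be used with a separate Cas9 vector such as lentiCas9-Blast or in cells that already express Cas9. The guide was designed against several SIK3 reference transcripts and belongs to a human kinome gRNA collection built with optimized sgRNA design rules, making it suited to SIK3 knockout studies.
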