Addgene plasmid #75757: SIK3 gRNA (BRDN0001149197)
Purpose: 3rd generation lentiviral gRNA plasmid targeting human SIK3
Depositing lab: John Doench & David Root. Depositing organization: Broad Institute. Publication: Optimized sgRNA design to maximize activity and minimize off-target effects of CRISPR-Cas9. Doench JG, Fusi N, Sullender M, Hegde M, Vaimberg EW, Donovan KF, Smith I, Tothova Z, Wilen C, Orchard R, Virgin HW, Listgarten J, Root DE. Nat Biotechnol. 2016 Jan 18. doi: 10.1038/nbt.3437. PubMed 26780180.
Backbone
  Vector backbone: lentiGuide-Puro
  Backbone manufacturer: Zhang Lab (Addgene plasmid # 52963)
  Vector type: Mammalian Expression, Lentiviral, CRISPR
  Selectable markers: Puromycin
Growth in bacteria
  Bacterial resistance: Ampicillin, 100 μg/mL
  Growth temperature: 37°C
  Growth strain: DH5alpha
  Copy number: High Copy
Gene/Insert
  Gene/Insert name: SIK3 (alt names: SIK3; NM_001281748.1)
  gRNA/shRNA sequence: GCTGCTGAAAGATTGCACTG
  Species: H. sapiens (human)
  Entrez Gene: SIK3 (a.k.a. L19, QSK, SIK-3)
  Promoter: hU6
  Cloning method: Unknown
  Sequencing primers: 5′ U6-F; 3′ pS2-R
Terms and licenses: Academic/Nonprofit Terms; Industry Terms: Not Available to Industry
Depositor comments: The gRNA was designed to target the following Genbank reference sequence(s): NM_001281748.1,NM_001281749.1,NM_025164.4. Note that this plasmid does NOT contain Cas9. It should be used in conjunction with lentiCas9-Blast (Addgene #52962) or otherwise with cell lines already expressing Cas9. Browse the full kinome gRNA library at http://www.addgene.org/pooled-library/broadgpp-human-kinome/ or visit http://www.broadinstitute.org/rnai/public/ for detailed protocols and information.
How to cite: SIK3 gRNA (BRDN0001149197) was a gift from John Doench & David Root (Addgene plasmid # 75757 ; http://n2t.net/addgene:75757 ; RRID:Addgene_75757)
