>Addgene plasmid #75757 | SIK3 gRNA (BRDN0001149197) | depositor partial sequence | sequence record 143217 | Target Sequence
GCTGCTGAAAGATTGCACTG
