>Addgene plasmid #75757 | SIK3 gRNA (BRDN0001149197) | addgene partial sequence | sequence record 184507 | hU6-F
CGTGACGTAGAAAGTAATAATTTCTTGGGTAGTTTGCAGTTTTAAAATTATGTTTTAAAATGGACTATCA
TATGCTTACCGTAACTTGAAAGTATTTCGATTTCTTGGCTTTATATATCTTGTGGAAAGGACGAAACACC
GGCTGCTGAAAGATTGCACTGGTTTTAGAGCTAGAAATAGCAAGTTAAAATAAGGCTAGTCCGTTATCAA
CTTGAAAAAGTGGCACCGAGTCGGTGCTTTTTTAAGCTTGGCGTAACTAGATCTTGAGACAAATGGCAGT
ATTCATCCACAATTTTAAAAGAAAAGGGGGGATTGGGGGGTACAGTGCAGGGGAAAGAATAGTAGACATA
ATAGCAACAGACATACAAACTAAAGAATTACAAAAACAAATTACAAAAATTCAAAATTTTCGGGTTTATT
ACAGGGACAGCAGAGATCCACTTTGGCGCCGGCTCGAGGGGGCCCGGGTGCAAAGATGGATAAAGTTTTA
AACAGAGAGGAATCTTTGCAGCTAATGGACCTTCTAGGTCTTGAAAGGAGTGGGAATTGGCTCCGGTGCC
CGTCAGTGGG
